Addgene plasmid #59227: pLV-Enh eGFP Reporter-muKC2-X3
Purpose: Lentiviral GFP reporter for testing enhancer activity in different cell types. Insert is an enhancer identified in the exonic region of the keratin type II cluster.
Depositing lab: Benjamin Yu. Depositing organization: University of California, San Diego (UCSD).
Backbone
  Vector backbone: Brachyury-eGFP
  Backbone size w/o insert (bp): 7967
  Total vector size (bp): 8724
  Modifications to backbone: Original vector is Brachyury-eGFP (Kita-Matsuo et al. 2009) with the Brachyury promoter cloned out and replaced with the minimal Hsp68 promoter from the Hsp68-lacZ-Gateway plasmid (Pennacchio et al. 2006)
  Vector type: Lentiviral
Growth in bacteria
  Bacterial resistance: Ampicillin, 100 μg/mL
  Growth temperature: 37°C
  Growth strain: Stbl3
  Copy number: High Copy
Gene/Insert
  Gene/Insert name: Krt4-ex7-9 (alt name: mm9 chr15:101749445-101750201)
  Species: M. musculus (mouse)
  Insert size (bp): 757
  Promoter: Mu Hsp68 minimal promoter
  Cloning method: Gateway Cloning
  Sequencing primers: 5′ TCCCGTCTCGCCTATCGT; 3′ GTCCCTGTCCACAGAGCC
Terms and licenses: Academic/Nonprofit Terms; Industry Terms: Not Available to Industry
Depositor comments: Please note that the final plasmid sequence is post-Gateway recombination. The plasmid contains attB sites (not attR sites as the map implies).
How to cite: pLV-Enh eGFP Reporter-muKC2-X3 was a gift from Benjamin Yu (Addgene plasmid # 59227 ; http://n2t.net/addgene:59227 ; RRID:Addgene_59227)
