[The description below was written by a language model from this plasmid's Addgene catalogue record.]
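Description:
pLV-Enh eGFP Reporter-muKC2-X3 is a lentiviral enhancer-reporter plasmid of about 8.7 kb, built on the Brachyury-eGFP lentiviral backbone. In the parental reporter vector, the original Brachyury promoter was removed and replaced with the mouse Hsp68 minimal promoter taken from an Hsp68-lacZ Gateway plasmid. The plasmid is maintained in bacteria as a high-copy construct under ampicillin selection, and a recombination-deficient strain (Stbl3) is recorded for propagation, as is common for vectors carrying lentiviral repeats. No feature table accompanies the record, so the LTRs, the packaging signal and any mammalian selection marker are not itemised here.

The payload is a 757 bp mouse genomic fragment named Krt4-ex7-9, spanning exons 7 to 9 of Krt4 within the keratin type II cluster on chromosome 15 (mm9 assembly). It was identified as a candidate enhancer lying in exonic sequence. The fragment was introduced by Gateway cloning so that it can act on the Hsp68 minimal promoter driving eGFP. The depositor notes that the finished plasmid is the post-recombination product, so the insert is flanked by attB sites rather than the attR sites suggested by the map.

A minimal promoter such as Hsp68 gives little expression on its own, so eGFP fluorescence reports the activity of the linked enhancer. Lentiviral delivery allows the reporter to be integrated into a variety of cell types, and the stated purpose is to test and compare the activity of this keratin cluster enhancer across different cell types.
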