>Addgene plasmid #59227 | pLV-Enh eGFP Reporter-muKC2-X3 | depositor partial sequence | sequence record 93511 | pLV-Enh eGFP Reporter-muKC2-X3 sequence 760 bps
ANGCCATGGTCATATGATTTTATTTTGACTGATAGTGACCTGTTCGTTGCAACAAATTGATGAGCAATGC
TTTTTTATAATGCCAACTTTGTACAAAAAAGCAGGCTTTTCCCGTCTCGCCTATCGTGGGGACCTCTTGG
TGATGGTGGCGGAAGAGGTGATCTTGGAACCAGAACCGCCATAAATGCCACCACCAAATCCAAAGCCACT
TCCAGAACCAGAACCGGAGCAAAAACCGCTACCCAGGCCAAGGCCACTGCCGCCAATGCTGGCGCTGCCG
CCAACTACCGCTGGAAGGAGACACAAAGCCCACAGTTATTCTCAGGGCCAGCAGTCCCCAACCCAGACCC
GGAGGAGCAGATGGCAGGTGGGGAAGGTACTTACAGATGCTCACAGCACTCTTGCATTCTCCAGACATCC
TGTGGGGGAAGAGAGAGCCATGAGCCATGCAGAACAGAACCCCACTTCCTTCATCATGCAGACATGATGT
GATTCTATCTCAGCCTTGAGCAGCCACACCATAACAGCTGACTGTCAACCTGCTGGTGCTGGTCAGTGTT
CCGGCACAGCACTGAAGCCTGAAGTGGGAAGCCCAGCAGAGTCCAGACCCTAAAACCCAAACCTCCCTCA
CCTGCACTCCTCGCCCTCCAGCAGCTTCCTGTAGGTGGCAATCTCCACATCCAGGGCCAGCTTGACGTTC
ATGAGAGCCTGGTAGTCCCTCAGCAGCCGGGGCCAGGCCCTCCTTTGGCCTTCTGCAGTG
