>Addgene plasmid #59227 | pLV-Enh eGFP Reporter-muKC2-X3 | addgene partial sequence | sequence record 95632 | pRRL5primeMCS-F 5'-tgaacggatctcgacggtat-3'
CAGTGCAGGGGAAAGAATAGTAGACATAATAGCAACAGACATACAATTCTAAAGAATTACAAAAACAAAT
TACAAAAATTCAAAATTTTATCGATCACGAGACTAGCCTCGAGAAGCTTGATATCGAATTCCATCACAAG
TTTGTACAAAAAAGCAGGCTTTTCCCGTCTCGCCTATCGTGGGGACCTCTTGGTGATGGTGGCGGAAGAG
GTGATCTTGGAACCAGAACCGCCATAAATGCCACCACCAAATCCAAAGCCACTTCCAGAACCAGAACCGG
AGCAAAAACCGCTACCCAGGCCAAGGCCACTGCCGCCAATGCTGGCGCTGCCGCCAACTACCGCTGGAAG
GAGACACAAAGCCCACAGTTATTCTCAGGGCCAGCAGTCCCCAACCCAGACCCGGAGGAGCAGATGGCAG
GTGGGGAAGGTACTTACAGATGCTCACAGCACTCTTGCATTCTCCAGACATCCTGTGGGGGAAGAGAGAG
CCATGAGCCATGCAGAACAGAACCCCACTTCCTTCATCATGCAGACATGATGTGATTCTATCTCAGCCTT
GAGCAGCCACACCATAACAGCTGACTGTCAACCTGCTGGTGCTGGTCAGTGTTCCGGCACAGCACTGAAG
CCTGAAGTGGGAAGCCCAGCAGAGTCCAGACCCTAAAACCCAAACCTCCCTCACCTGCACTCCTCGCCCT
CCAGCAGCTTCCTGTAGGTGGCAATCTCCACATCCAGGGCCAGCTTGACGTTCATGAGAGCCTGGTAGTC
CCTCACAG
