>Addgene plasmid #59227 | pLV-Enh eGFP Reporter-muKC2-X3 | addgene partial sequence | sequence record 95633 | EGFP-N 5'-CGTCGCCGTCCAGCTCGACCAG-3'
TGGTGGCGACCGGTGCGCTCCGCGGCGTGGATGCTCCGGGGAAAGTTGCGCTCCGCGGCAGGGATGCTCC
TGGGAAGGTTGCGCTCCGCGGCAGGGATGCTCTGGGGAAGGCTGGTCCTGGCCGAGGATCGGGAACGCGC
CGCTCGCTCTGCTTCTCTTGTCTTCGCTTGTCTCTGGATGGAACCAGATTTGGTTCTGAGTAGCTGTCAG
CGTCTGGTGACCTGCTCGCCGCCCTGCGCCTTTAAGGAGTCTTCACCGGCCCCGCCCACTCTCCGCTGGG
CCAATCAGCGAGCCGGAGGAGGCCTTGGGGCCAGGAATCTTCCAGCAGTTTCGCGTCTGGTGGAGCTTCC
CCGCCTCCCTTGAGTAATCGGAGTTGTGGGTTCCGCCCTTGTCCAGAACTCTCCAGAGGTTTCTGGGGTT
CACTGGAGAGTACGGATTCCTGAGGGGGAGGGTGTGGGGAAGTGCTGGTGCTACTAGTGACACTGTTGCT
ATGGCGACGCATTACTAAGGCCTGTGTGGAATGGACAAGAAAGATCACCTCTAGCTCGGTGTTGTGTACA
GTTTGTTGTGATTTGTGGGGTTTCGCCAACTCGCACAGTTCTGAATATGG
